>Addgene plasmid #169508 | pFOX11-Tier1-PhCMV-Clover | addgene full sequence | sequence record 364592 | Addgene NGS Result
GACGGATCGGGAGATCTCCACGCGTGGTACCCTCGAGTTGACATTGATTATTGAGTAGTTATTAATAGTA
ATCAATTACGGGGTCATTAGTTCATAGCCCATATATGGAGTTCCGCGTTACATAACTTACGGTAAATGGC
CCGCCTGGCTGACCGCCCAACGACCCCCGCCCATTGACGTCAATAATGACGTATGTTCCCATAGTAACGC
CAATAGGGACTTTCCATTGACGTCAATGGGTGGAGTATTTACGGTAAACTGCCCACTTGGCAGTACATCA
AGTGTATCATATGCCAAGTACGCCCCCTATTGACGTCAATGACGGTAAATGGCCCGCCTGGCATTATGCC
CAGTACATGACCTTATGGGACTTTCCTACTTGGCAGTACATCTACGTATTAGTCATCGCTATTACCATGG
TGATGCGGTTTTGGCAGTACATCAATGGGCGTGGATAGCGGTTTGACTCACGGGGATTTCCAAGTCTCCA
CCCCATTGACGTCAATGGGAGTTTGTTTTGGCACCAAAATCAACGGGACTTTCCAAAATGTCGTAACAAC
TCCGCCCCATTGACGCAAATGGGCGGTAGGCGTGTACGGTGGGAGGTCTATATAAGCAGAGCTCTCTGGC
TAACTAGAGAACCCACTGCTTACTGGCTTATCGAAATTAATACGACTCACTATAGGGAGACCCAAGCTGT
TCGAAGCGGAATTCACCATGACTAGTGGTGGTTCTGGTGTGAGCAAGGGCGAGGAGCTGTTCACCGGGGT
GGTGCCCATCCTGGTCGAGCTGGACGGCGACGTAAACGGCCACAAGTTCAGCGTCCGCGGCGAGGGCGAG
GGCGATGCCACCAACGGCAAGCTGACCCTGAAGTTCATCTGCACCACCGGCAAGCTGCCCGTGCCCTGGC
CCACCCTCGTGACCACCTTCGGCTACGGCGTGGCCTGCTTCAGCCGCTACCCCGACCACATGAAGCAGCA
CGACTTCTTCAAGTCCGCCATGCCCGAAGGCTACGTCCAGGAGCGCACCATCTCTTTCAAGGACGACGGT
ACCTACAAGACCCGCGCCGAGGTGAAGTTCGAGGGCGACACCCTGGTGAACCGCATCGAGCTGAAGGGCA
TCGACTTCAAGGAGGACGGCAACATCCTGGGGCACAAGCTGGAGTACAACTTCAACAGCCACAACGTCTA
TATCACGGCCGACAAGCAGAAGAACGGCATCAAGGCTAACTTCAAGATCCGCCACAACGTTGAGGACGGC
AGCGTGCAGCTCGCCGACCACTACCAGCAGAACACCCCCATCGGCGACGGCCCCGTGCTGCTGCCCGACA
ACCACTACCTGAGCCATCAGTCCGCCCTGAGCAAAGACCCCAACGAGAAGCGCGATCACATGGTCCTGCT
GGAGTTCGTGACCGCCGCCGGGATTACACATGGCATGGACGAGCTGTACAAGGCTAGCGGATCCACCGGT
GTCTAGAAAGCTTTGAGGCCGGCCTGCAGGGATCAGCCTCGACTGTGCCTTCTAGTTGCCAGCCATCTGT
TGTTTGCCCCTCCCCCGTGCCTTCCTTGACCCTGGAAGGTGCCACTCCCACTGTCCTTTCCTAATAAAAT
GAGGAAATTGCATCGCATTGTCTGAGTAGGTGTCATTCTATTCTGGGGGGTGGGGTGGGGCAGGACAGCA
AGGGGGAGGATTGGGAAGACAATAGCAGGCATGCTGGGGATGCGGTGGGCTCTATGGCTTCTGAGGCGGA
AAGAACCAGCTGGGGCTCTAGGGGGTATCCCC
[124 nt withheld, positions 1783-1906]
C
[91 nt withheld, positions 1908-1998]
A
[49 nt withheld, positions 2000-2048]
CCTTTGACGTTGGAGTCCACGTTCTTT
[37 nt withheld, positions 2076-2112]
ACCCTATCTCGGTCTATTCTTTTGATTTATAAGGGATTTTGCCGATTTCGGCCTATTGGTTAAAAAATGA
GCTGATTTAACAAAAATTTAACGCGAATTAATTCTGTGGAATGTGTGTCAGTTAGGGTGTGGAAAGTCCC
CAGGCTCCCCAGCAGGCAGAAGTATGCAAAGCATGCATCTCAATTAGTCAGCAACCAGGTGTGGAAAGTC
CCCAGGCTCCCCAGCAGGCAGAAGTATGCAAAGCATGCATCTCAATTAGTCAGCAACCATAGTCCCGCCC
CTAACTCCGCCCATCCCGCCCCTAACTCCGCCCAGTTCCGCCCATTCTCCGCCCCATGGCTGACTAATTT
TTTTTATTTATGCAGAGGCCGAGGCCGCCTCTGCCTCTGAGCTATTCCAGAAGTAGTGAGGAGGCTTTTT
TGGAGGCCTAGGCTTTTGCAAAAAGCTCCCGGGAGCTTGTATATCCATTTTCGGATCTGATCAAGAGACA
GGATGAGGATCGTTTCGCATGATTGAACAAGATGGATTGCACGCAGGTTCTCCGGCCGCTTGGGTGGAGA
GGCTATTCGGCTATGACTGGGCACAACAGACAATCGGCTGCTCTGATGCCGCCGTGTTCCGGCTGTCAGC
GCAGGGGCGCCCGGTTCTTTTTGTCAAGACCGACCTGTCCGGTGCCCTGAATGAACTGCAGGACGAGGCA
GCGCGGCTATCGTGGCTGGCCACGACGGGCGTTCCTTGCGCAGCTGTGCTCGACGTTGTCACTGAAGCGG
GAAGGGACTGGCTGCTATTGGGCGAAGTGCCGGGGCAGGATCTCCTGTCATCTCACCTTGCTCCTGCCGA
GAAAGTATCCATCATGGCTGATGCAATGCGGCGGCTGCATACGCTTGATCCGGCTACCTGCCCATTCGAC
CACCAAGCGAAACATCGCATCGAGCGAGCACGTACTCGGATGGAAGCCGGTCTTGTCGATCAGGATGATC
TGGACGAAGAGCATCAGGGGCTCGCGCCAGCCGAACTGTTCGCCAGGCTCAAGGCGCGCATGCCCGACGG
CGAGGATCTCGTCGTGACCCATGGCGATGCCTGCTTGCCGAATATCATGGTGGAAAATGGCCGCTTTTCT
GGATTCATCGACTGTGGCCGGCTGGGTGTGGCGGACCGCTATCAGGACATAGCGTTGGCTACCCGTGATA
TTGCTGAAGAGCTTGGCGGCGAATGGGCTGACCGCTTCCTCGTGCTTTACGGTATCGCCGCTCCCGATTC
GCAGCGCATCGCCTTCTATCGCCTTCTTGACGAGTTCTTCTGAGCGGGACTCTGGGGTTCGAAATGACCG
ACCAAGCGACGCCCAACCTGCCATCACGAGATTTCGATTCCACCGCCGCCTTCTATGAAAGGTTGGGCTT
CGGAATCGTTTTCCGGGACGCCGGCTGGATGATCCTCCAGCGCGGGGATCTCATGCTGGAGTTCTTCGCC
CACCCCAACTTGTTTATTGCAGCTTATAATGGTTACAAATAAAGCAATAGCATCACAAATTTCACAAATA
AAGCATTTTTTTCACTGCATTCTAGTTGTGGTTTGTCCAAACTCATCAATGTATCTTATCATGTCTGTAT
ACCGTCGACCTCTAGCTAGAGCTTGGCGTAATCATGGTCATAGCTGTTTCCTGTGTGAAATTGTTATCCG
CTCACAATTCCACACAACATACGAGCCGGAAGCATAAAGTGTAAAGCCTGGGGTGCCTAATGAGTGAGCT
AACTCACATTAATTGCGTTGCGCTCACTGCCCGCTTTCCAGTCGGGAAACCTGTCGTGCCAGCTGCATTA
ATGAATCGGCCAACGCGCGGGGAGAGGCGGTTTGCGTATTGGGCGCTCTTCCGCTTCCTCGCTCACTGAC
TCGCTGCGCTCGGTCGTTCGGCTGCGGCGAGCGGTATCAGCTCACTCAAAGGCGGTAATACGGTTATCCA
CAGAATCAGGGGATAACGCAGGAAAGAACATGTGAGCAAAAGGCCAGCAAAAGGCCAGGAACCGTAAAAA
GGCCGCGTTGCTGGCGTTTTTCCATAGGCTCCGCCCCCCTGACGAGCATCACAAAAATCGACGCTCAAGT
CAGAGGTGGCGAAACCCGACAGGACTATAAAGATACCAGGCGTTTCCCCCTGGAAGCTCCCTCGTGCGCT
CTCCTGTTCCGACCCTGCCGCTTACCGGATACCTGTCCGCCTTTCTCCCTTCGGGAAGCGTGGCGCTTTC
TCATAGCTCACGCTGTAGGTATCTCAGTTCGGTGTAGGTCGTTCGCTCCAAGCTGGGCTGTGTGCACGAA
CCCCCCGTTCAGCCCGACCGCTGCGCCTTATCCGGTAACTATCGTCTTGAGTCCAACCCGGTAAGACACG
ACTTATCGCCACTGGCAGCAGCCACTGGTAACAGGATTAGCAGAGCGAGGTATGTAGGCGGTGCTACAGA
GTTCTTGAAGTGGTGGCCTAACTACGGCTACACTAGAAGAACAGTATTTGGTATCTGCGCTCTGCTGAAG
CCAGTTACCTTCGGAAAAAGAGTTGGTAGCTCTTGATCCGGCAAACAAACCACCGCTGGTAGCGGTGGTT
TTTTTGTTTGCAAGCAGCAGATTACGCGCAGAAAAAAAGGATCTCAAGAAGATCCTTTGATCTTTTCTAC
GGGGTCTGACGCTCAGTGGAACGAAAACTCACGTTAAGGGATTTTGGTCATGAGATTATCAAAAAGGATC
TTCACCTAGATCCTTTTAAATTAAAAATGAAGTTTTAAATCAATCTAAAGTATATATGAGTAAACTTGGT
CTGACAGTTACCAATGCTTAATCAGTGAGGCACCTATCTCAGCGATCTGTCTATTTCGTTCATCCATAGT
TGCCTGACTCCCCGTCGTGTAGATAACTACGATACGGGAGGGCTTACCATCTGGCCCCAGTGCTGCAATG
ATACCGCGAGACCCACGCTCACCGGCTCCAGATTTATCAGCAATAAACCAGCCAGCCGGAAGGGCCGAGC
GCAGAAGTGGTCCTGCAACTTTATCCGCCTCCATCCAGTCTATTAATTGTTGCCGGGAAGCTAGAGTAAG
TAGTTCGCCAGTTAATAGTTTGCGCAACGTTGTTGCCATTGCTACAGGCATCGTGGTGTCACGCTCGTCG
TTTGGTATGGCTTCATTCAGCTCCGGTTCCCAACGATCAAGGCGAGTTACATGATCCCCCATGTTGTGCA
AAAAAGCGGTTAGCTCCTTCGGTCCTCCGATCGTTGTCAGAAGTAAGTTGGCCGCAGTGTTATCACTCAT
GGTTATGGCAGCACTGCATAATTCTCTTACTGTCATGCCATCCGTAAGATGCTTTTCTGTGACTGGTGAG
TACTCAACCAAGTCATTCTGAGAATAGTGTATGCGGCGACCGAGTTGCTCTTGCCCGGCGTCAATACGGG
ATAATACCGCGCCACATAGCAGAACTTTAAAAGTGCTCATCATTGGAAAACGTTCTTCGGGGCGAAAACT
CTCAAGGATCTTACCGCTGTTGAGATCCAGTTCGATGTAACCCACTCGTGCACCCAACTGATCTTCAGCA
TCTTTTACTTTCACCAGCGTTTCTGGGTGAGCAAAAACAGGAAGGCAAAATGCCGCAAAAAAGGGAATAA
GGGCGACACGGAAATGTTGAATACTCATACTCTTCCTTTTTCAATATTATTGAAGCATTTATCAGGGTTA
TTGTCTCATGAGCGGATACATATTTGAATGTATTTAGAAAAATAAACAAATAGGGGTTCCGCGCACATTT
CCCCGAAAAGTGCCACCTGACGTC
Features (pLannotate 1.2.2; 19 found; start..end, strand, type, name):
    116..419     +  enhancer       CMV enhancer: human cytomegalovirus immediate early enhancer
    420..623     +  promoter       CMV promoter: human cytomegalovirus (CMV) immediate early promoter
    619..652     +  LTR            5' LTR (truncated) (fragment): truncated 5' long terminal repeat (LTR) from HIV-1
    668..686     +  promoter       T7 promoter: promoter for bacteriophage T7 RNA polymerase
    739..1452    +  CDS            Clover: Clover is a basic (constitutively fluorescent) green/yellow fluorescent protein published in 2012, derived from Aequorea victoria. It is reported to be a rapidly-maturing weak dimer with high acid sensitivity.
   1513..1737    +  polyA_signal   bGH poly(A) signal: bovine growth hormone polyadenylation signal
   1741..1762    +  promoter       SV40 promoter (fragment): SV40 enhancer and early promoter
   1783..2211    +  rep_origin     f1 ori (sequence partly withheld): f1 bacteriophage origin of replication; arrow indicates direction of (+) strand synthesis
   2225..2554    +  promoter       SV40 promoter: SV40 enhancer and early promoter
   2621..3412    +  CDS            neo: KKA2_KLEPN - Also known as kan, nptII. Experimental evidence at protein level: Swiss-Prot protein existence level 1. Resistance to kanamycin, neomycin, paromomycin, ribostamycin, butirosin and gentamicin B. From Klebsiella pneumoniae.
   3436..3594    +  CDS            ble (fragment): BLE_KLEPN - Experimental evidence at protein level: Swiss-Prot protein existence level 1. Binding protein with a strong affinity to the bleomycin family of antibiotics. Binds to CL990; an antimitotic-antibiotic compound. From Klebsiella pneumoniae.
   3589..3710    +  polyA_signal   SV40 poly(A) signal: SV40 polyadenylation signal
   3783..3799    -  protein_bind   lac operator: The lac repressor binds to the lac operator to inhibit transcription in E. coli. This inhibition can be relieved by adding lactose or isopropyl-β-D-thiogalactopyranoside (IPTG). lac repressor encoded by lacI
   3807..3837    -  promoter       lac promoter: promoter for the E. coli lac operon
   3852..3873    -  protein_bind   CAP binding site: CAP binding activates transcription in the presence of cAMP. E. coli catabolite activator protein
   3886..3978    -  CDS            lacI (fragment): lac repressor; lacI; The lac repressor binds to the lac operator to inhibit transcription in E. coli. This inhibition can be relieved by adding lactose or isopropyl-β-D-thiogalactopyranoside (IPTG).
   4161..4749    -  rep_origin     ori: high-copy-number ColE1/pMB1/pBR322/pUC origin of replication
   4920..5780    -  CDS            AmpR: β-lactamase; bla; confers resistance to ampicillin, carbenicillin, and related antibiotics
   5781..5885    -  promoter       AmpR promoter: bla
