[The description below was written by a language model from this plasmid's Addgene catalogue record and pLannotate feature annotations shown in this document.]
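Description:
pFOX11-Tier1-PhCMV-Clover is a mammalian expression plasmid built on pMM1, a pcDNA3.1-derived backbone, and belongs to the VAMSyB modular plasmid architecture for mammalian synthetic biology, where it is designated a Tier-1 vector. The sequenced record is about 5.9 kb. In E. coli it replicates from a high-copy ColE1/pUC-type origin and is selected with ampicillin through the β-lactamase gene and its native promoter. An f1 phage origin is also present, along with leftover lac promoter/operator, CAP-site and lacI fragments typical of this backbone family.

The payload is a single constitutive expression unit, PhCMV-Clover-pA. The human cytomegalovirus immediate-early enhancer and promoter drive the coding sequence for Clover, a bright, rapidly maturing green/yellow fluorescent protein derived from Aequorea victoria GFP, and the transcript is terminated by the bovine growth hormone polyadenylation signal. A T7 promoter sits between the CMV promoter and the reporter, as in pcDNA3.1. The short "HIV-1 5' LTR" hit just downstream of the CMV promoter and the small SV40 promoter fragment after the bGH signal are brief annotation matches rather than functional viral elements. A second cassette, in which the SV40 early promoter/enhancer drives the neomycin phosphotransferase gene followed by a ble fragment and the SV40 poly(A) signal, allows G418 selection of stably transfected mammalian cells.

The record supports its use as a constitutive green fluorescent reporter for transfected mammalian cells. What the Tier-1 designation implies for downstream assembly, and the cloning sites used, are not stated in the record.
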