Addgene plasmid #169508: pFOX11-Tier1-PhCMV-Clover
Purpose: Tier-1 vector encoding PhCMV-driven gren fluorescent protein clover (PhCMV-clover-pA).
Depositing lab: Martin Fussenegger. Depositing organization: ETH Zurich (Swiss Federal Institute of Technology). Publication: A versatile plasmid architecture for mammalian synthetic biology (VAMSyB). Haellman V, Strittmatter T, Bertschi A, Stucheli P, Fussenegger M. Metab Eng. 2021 Jul;66:41-50. doi: 10.1016/j.ymben.2021.04.003. Epub 2021 Apr 18. PubMed 33857582.
Backbone
  Vector backbone: pMM1 (pcDNA3.1-based)
  Backbone size w/o insert (bp): 4435
  Vector type: Mammalian Expression
  Selectable markers: Neomycin (select with G418)
Growth in bacteria
  Bacterial resistance: Ampicillin, 100 μg/mL
  Growth temperature: 37°C
  Growth strain: DH5alpha
  Copy number: High Copy
Gene/Insert
  Gene/Insert name: PCMV-driven green fluorescent protein clover (alt name: PCMV-clover)
  Species: Synthetic
  Promoter: PhCMV
  Cloning method: Restriction Enzyme; 5′ cloning site Unknown (unknown if destroyed)
  Sequencing primers: 5′ AmpStart; 3′ BGH-rev
Terms and licenses: Academic/Nonprofit Terms; Industry Terms: Not Available to Industry
How to cite: pFOX11-Tier1-PhCMV-Clover was a gift from Martin Fussenegger (Addgene plasmid # 169508 ; http://n2t.net/addgene:169508 ; RRID:Addgene_169508)
